>Addgene plasmid #232102 | pCRISPEY-Z3-Kan | addgene full sequence | sequence record 462314 | Addgene NGS Result
AGGTGGCACTTTTCGGGGAAATGTGCGCGGAACCCCTATTTGTTTATTTTTCTAAATACATTCAAATATG
TATCCGCTCATGAGACAATAACCCTGATAAATGCTTCAATAATATTGAAAAAGGAAGAGTATGAGTATTC
AACATTTCCGTGTCGCCCTTATTCCCTTTTTTGCGGCATTTTGCCTTCCTGTTTTTGCTCACCCAGAAAC
GCTGGTGAAAGTAAAAGATGCTGAAGATCAGTTGGGTGCACGAGTGGGTTACATCGAACTGGATCTCAAC
AGCGGTAAGATCCTTGAGAGTTTTCGCCCCGAAGAACGTTTTCCAATGATGAGCACTTTTAAAGTTCTGC
TATGTGGCGCGGTATTATCCCGTATTGACGCCGGGCAAGAGCAACTCGGTCGCCGCATACACTATTCTCA
GAATGACTTGGTTGAGTACTCACCAGTCACAGAAAAGCATCTTACGGATGGCATGACAGTAAGAGAATTA
TGCAGTGCTGCCATAACCATGAGTGATAACACTGCGGCCAACTTACTTCTGACAACGATCGGAGGACCGA
AGGAGCTAACCGCTTTTTTGCACAACATGGGGGATCATGTAACTCGCCTTGATCGTTGGGAACCGGAGCT
GAATGAAGCCATACCAAACGACGAGCGTGACACCACGATGCCTGTAGCAATGGCAACAACGTTGCGCAAA
CTATTAACTGGCGAACTACTTACTCTAGCTTCCCGGCAACAATTAATAGACTGGATGGAGGCGGATAAAG
TTGCAGGACCACTTCTGCGCTCGGCCCTTCCGGCTGGCTGGTTTATTGCTGATAAATCTGGAGCCGGTGA
GCGTGGGTCTCGCGGTATCATTGCAGCACTGGGGCCAGATGGTAAGCCCTCCCGTATCGTAGTTATCTAC
ACGACGGGGAGTCAGGCAACTATGGATGAACGAAATAGACAGATCGCTGAGATAGGTGCCTCACTGATTA
AGCATTGGTAACTGTCAGACCAAGTTTACTCATATATACTTTAGATTGATTTAAAACTTCATTTTTAATT
TAAAAGGATCTAGGTGAAGATCCTTTTTGATAATCTCATGACCAAAATCCCTTAACGTGAGTTTTCGTTC
CACTGAGCGTCAGACCCCGTAGAAAAGATCAAAGGATCTTCTTGAGATCCTTTTTTTCTGCGCGTAATCT
GCTGCTTGCAAACAAAAAAACCACCGCTACCAGCGGTGGTTTGTTTGCCGGATCAAGAGCTACCAACTCT
TTTTCCGAAGGTAACTGGCTTCAGCAGAGCGCAGATACCAAATACTGTTCTTCTAGTGTAGCCGTAGTTA
GGCCACCACTTCAAGAACTCTGTAGCACCGCCTACATACCTCGCTCTGCTAATCCTGTTACCAGTGGCTG
CTGCCAGTGGCGATAAGTCGTGTCTTACCGGGTTGGACTCAAGACGATAGTTACCGGATAAGGCGCAGCG
GTCGGGCTGAACGGGGGGTTCGTGCACACAGCCCAGCTTGGAGCGAACGACCTACACCGAACTGAGATAC
CTACAGCGTGAGCTATGAGAAAGCGCCACGCTTCCCGAAGGGAGAAAGGCGGACAGGTATCCGGTAAGCG
GCAGGGTCGGAACAGGAGAGCGCACGAGGGAGCTTCCAGGGGGAAACGCCTGGTATCTTTATAGTCCTGT
CGGGTTTCGCCACCTCTGACTTGAGCGTCGATTTTTGTGATGCTCGTCAGGGGGGCGGAGCCTATGGAAA
AAGGCCAGCAACGCGGCCTTTTTACGGTTCCTGGCCTTTTGCTGGCCTTTTGCTGGCCTTTTGCTCGCTC
GCGTCGATCTCCCCTCAAGTGGCAAACTGCGACTGATATGAAAGTAAAGTATCGGACCTTCTATTACGGA
ATGTATACAAACGCTACAGGATACAGTGATATTAAATAGAAAACAAGTCTACAATTAAATGGCAGAAAGA
AGAACCAGCTTACTACTAACCACCATACTCATCAATACCCAGAGCATCGGTGAACATCTGCTCAAATTCG
AAGTCAGCCATATCCAGCGCACCGTAAGGTGCTGAATCATGTGGAGTGAAGCCAGGCCCTGGAGAGTCCC
CGTCACCCAACATATCTAAATCAAAATCGTCTAAAGCGTCAGCGTGGGCCATGGCAACGTCTTCACCGTC
CAAATGCAGTTCGCTAGATGTAGACCCTGCTGTCGCTAGGTGGGATTGGTCGGTTTCTTCAACGGAGGCT
CCGCCTCTAGAAGTTGGTGCATGCAACCTGTGAGCGTCCAGCATTTCTAGTAATAAATCATACAGAGGAA
CGACGTTTTTACACTTCATAGAATACAGGTGCTCCATACCCTTGTTAGACATATGTCTAATGTGTGACAA
AATTAGTAGTAACTGAGCTAGCCTCTGATGCTGTTGCTGCAGAGTCAATCCTGCTTTCGCCATAAGGTGA
ATCAATGTATCAGTGATCTTGTCCAACACTCTATGTATATGGTCTTTCTCTTCCAGGCTTTTCAGAGTTG
AGCTTAAAAATGTATAGACACCGCTATTTAACAAAATAATTGATTTCAGGCAAACGAATTCTTCTCCTTG
CAAATTCATCATTCTGAACCTGGAGCTAGTGGCAAGAAGCATATCAAAAATCTCAACCATACCTTCTACG
CATTTACCTTGGTTCCTGTCCAATAATAAATTAGGTGCAAATAATAATTTTACAGGGTGCTCCATACTTC
TCCACACTAATCCGATCATCAATATTTCTAACCACGCGCATTCAAGAAGATGTACCTGGTCATGTAATGT
CAAGTCAACAAAGCCGGGAACTCTTTTGGCCCAATTAATCATATGAACTAATTCCCTGTCTGCTAGATTT
GTCAAAAGACCCATCATGGAAGCCTCGGAAAAAGGACGAGTTGGGTCGTATTCACTGTACAATATAGGTG
GTTCAGCATCAAGTAGTGCGGAAACCATTTGATCAGCGGTCAAAGACAGTGCAAGAGAATTCTTCTTAGA
TCTTTTGATCATTAATGGGCTTGGCCACAAGTTGGCTGCCCTCATGTCTCCAGCGCTTGGATCTTCTAGG
GTTGAGGCTGCTGCCGGAGTGCCCCCACCTCCTGTATGGATCTTTGTATGTCTCTTTCTTTCATCAGATC
TGGCGAACTTTCTTCCACAAATGTCACACGCGAACGGCTTCTCGCCGGTGTGGGTTCTAATGTGCGTAGT
CAAATGGTCACTTCTGCTGAAGTTTCTCATACAGATTCTACATTGGAAAGGCTTTTGGCCGGTGTGAATA
CGAATATGCCTAGTCAGCTCGTCAGATCTGCTGAATCTCCTATCACAACTTTCTACAGGGCAAGCGTAGG
GTCTCGTTCCCATTGTTAATTCAGTAAATTTTCGATCTTGGGAAGAAAAAAGCAGTAAGCGTGAAAAATC
TAAAAGCTGATGTAGTAGAAGATCCTATTCTTTAACAAAGATTGACCTTTTCTTTTTCTTCTTGGTTTGA
GTAGAAAGGGGAAGGAAGAATACAAGAGAGAGGAAAAAAAGGAAGATAAAAAGAGAGCGTGATATAAATG
AATATATATTAAACAAGAGAGATTGGGAAGGAAAGGATCAAACAAACCCAAAAATATTTCAAAAAGGAGA
GAGAGAGGCGAGTTTGGTTTCAAAACGGTTTATTTATTTATGCAAGAGGACGTGGAAGAAAAAGAAGAAG
GAAGAAAAAAATTTGAAAGAAAAAAACGCGTGGCGGGTAAAGAAGAAAATGGAAAATAGAGGCCGGGTGA
CAGAGAAATATTGAGGGTTAATTGGAAAATATGTTAGGGTGAGGCATATGTTTTTAAAGGGACTAGTTTA
TATTGAATTTTCAAAAATTCTTACTTTTTTTTTGGATGGACGCAAAGAAGTTTAATAATCATATTACATG
GCATTACCACCATATACATATCCATATACATATCCATATCTAATCTTACTTATATGTTGTGGAAATGTAA
AGAGCCCCATTATCTTAGCCTAAAAAAACCTTCTCTTTGGAACTTTCAGTAATACGCTTAACTGCTCATT
GCTATATTGAAGTGCGGCCGCGTGGGCGTGCGTGGGCGGGCGTGGGCGTGCGTGGGCGGGCGTGGGCGTG
CGTGGGCGTCTAGACCGTGCGTCCTCGTCTTCACCGGTCGCGTTCCTGAAACGCAGATGTGCCTCGCGCC
GCACTGCTCCGAACAATAAAGATTCTACAATACTAGCTTTTATGGTTATGAAGAGGAAAAATTGGCAGTA
ACCTGGCCCCACAAACCTTCAAATTAACGAATCAAATTAACAACCATAGGATGATAATGCGATTAGTTTT
TTAGCCTTATTTCTGGGGTAATTAATCAGCGAAGCGATGATTTTTGATCTATTAACAGATATATAAATGG
AAAAGCTGCATAACCACTTTAACTAATACTTTCAACATTTTCAGTTTGTATTACTTCTTATTCAAATGTC
ATAAAAGTATCAACAAAAAATTGTTAATATACCTCTATACTTTAACGTCAAGGAGAAAAAACTATAAGGG
TGCGCATCTGATGAGTCCGTGAGGACGAAACGAGCTAGCTCGTCATGCGCACCCTTAGCGAGAGGTTTAT
CATTAAGGTCAACCTCTGGATGTTGTTTCGGCATCCTGCATTGAATCTGAGTTACTGTCTGTTTTCCTCT
CGAGGTTTCAGAGCTATGCTGGAAACAGCATAGCAAGTTGAAATAAGGCTAGTCCGTTATCAACTTGAAA
AAGTGGCACCGAGTCGGTGCTTTTTGATGGCCGGCATGGTCCCAGCCTCCTCGCTGGCGCCGGCTGGGCA
ACACCTTCGGGTGGCGAATGGGACTTAAAGAAAGTGGAATATTCATTCATATCATATTTTTTCTATTAAC
TGCCTGGTTTCTTTTAAATTTTTTATTGGTTGTCGACTTGAACGGAGTGACAATATATATATATATATTT
AATAATGACATCATTATCTGTAAATCTGATTCTTAATGCTATTCTAGTTATGTAAGAGTGGTCCTTTCCA
TAAAAAAAAAAAAAAGAAAAAAGAATTTTAGGAATACAATGCAGCTTGTAAGTAAAATCTGGAATATTCA
TATCGCCACAACTTCTTATGCTTATAAAAGCACTAATGCCTGAATTTATGTTGAAAATATGTGTCACAAA
TAAAGAAACTGTGACATCTGACACATTTCCACGTACCCAATTCGCCCTATAGTGAGTCGTATTACGCGCG
CTCACTGGCCGTCGTTTTACAACGTCGTGACTGGGAAAACCCTGGCGTTACCCAACTTAATCGCCTTGCA
GCACATCCCCCTTTCGCCAGAATTCGAGCTCCAGTATAGCGACCAGCATTCACATACGATTGACGCATGA
TATTACTTTCTGCGCACTTAACTTCGCATCTGGGCAGATGATGTCGAGGCGAAAAAAAATATAAATCACG
CTAACATTTGATTAAAATAGAACAACTACAATATAAAAAAACTATACAAATGACAAGTTCTTGAAAACAA
GAATCTTTTTATTGTCAGTACTGATTAGAAAAACTCATCGAGCATCAAATGAAACTGCAATTTATTCATA
TCAGGATTATCAATACCATATTTTTGAAAAAGCCGTTTCTGTAATGAAGGAGAAAACTCACCGAGGCAGT
TCCATAGGATGGCAAGATCCTGGTATCGGTCTGCGATTCCGACTCGTCCAACATCAATACAACCTATTAA
TTTCCCCTCGTCAAAAATAAGGTTATCAAGTGAGAAATCACCATGAGTGACGACTGAATCCGGTGAGAAT
GGCAAAAGCTTATGCATTTCTTTCCAGACTTGTTCAACAGGCCAGCCATTACGCTCGTCATCAAAATCAC
TCGCATCAACCAAACCGTTATTCATTCGTGATTGCGCCTGAGCGAGACGAAATACGCGATCGCTGTTAAA
AGGACAATTACAAACAGGAATCGAATGCAACCGGCGCAGGAACACTGCCAGCGCATCAACAATATTTTCA
CCTGAATCAGGATATTCTTCTAATACCTGGAATGCTGTTTTGCCGGGGATCGCAGTGGTGAGTAACCATG
CATCATCAGGAGTACGGATAAAATGCTTGATGGTCGGAAGAGGCATAAATTCCGTCAGCCAGTTTAGTCT
GACCATCTCATCTGTAACATCATTGGCAACGCTACCTTTGCCATGTTTCAGAAACAACTCTGGCGCATCG
GGCTTCCCATACAATCGATAGATTGTCGCACCTGATTGCCCGACATTATCGCGAGCCCATTTATACCCAT
ATAAATCAGCATCCATGTTGGAATTTAATCGCGGCCTCGAAACGTGAGTCTTTTCCTTACCCATGGTTGT
TTATGTTCGGATGTGATGTGAGAACTGTATCCTAGCAAGATTTTAAAAGGAAGTATATGAAAGAAGAACC
TCAGTGGCAAATCCTAACCTTTTATATTTCTCTACAGGGGCGCGGCGTGGGGACAATTCAACGCGTCTGT
GAGGGGAGCGTTTCCCTGCTCGCAGGTCTGCAGCGAGGAGCCGTAATTTTTGCTTCGCGCCGTGCGGCCA
TCAAAATGTATGGATGCAAATGATTATACATGGGGATGTATGGGCTAAATGTACGGGCGACAGTCACATC
ATGCCCCTGAGCTGCGCACGTCAAGACTGTCAAGGAGGGTATTCTGGGCCTCCATGTCGGATCCTGGCGT
AATAGCGAAGAGGCCCGCACCGATCGCCCTTCCCAACAGTTGCGCAGCCTGAATGGCGAATGG
[124 nt withheld, positions 6784-6907]
C
[91 nt withheld, positions 6909-6999]
A
[49 nt withheld, positions 7001-7049]
CCTTTGACGTTGGAGTCCACGTTCTTT
[37 nt withheld, positions 7077-7113]
ACCCTATCTCGGTCTATTCTTTTGATTTATAAGGGATTTTGCCGATTTCGGCCTATTGGTTAAAAAATGA
GCTGATTTAACAAAAATTTAACGCGAATTTTAACAAAATATTAACGCTTACAATTTCCTGATGCGGTATT
TTCTCCTTACGCATCTGTGCGGTATTTCACACCGCATAGGGTAATAACTGATATAATTAAATTGAAGCTC
TAATTTGTGAGTTTAGTATACATGCATTTACTTATAATACAGTTTTTTAGTTTTGCTGGCCGCATCTTCT
CAAATATGCTTCCCAGCCTGCTTTTCTGTAACGTTCACCCTCTACCTTAGCATCCCTTCCCTTTGCAAAT
AGTCCTCTTCCAACAATAATAATGTCAGATCCTGTAGAGACCACATCATCCACGGTTCTATACTGTTGAC
CCAATGCGTCTCCCTTGTCATCTAAACCCACACCGGGTGTCATAATCAACCAATCGTAACCTTCATCTCT
TCCACCCATGTCTCTTTGAGCAATAAAGCCGATAACAAAATCTTTGTCGCTCTTCGCAATGTCAACAGTA
CCCTTAGTATATTCTCCAGTAGATAGGGAGCCCTTGCATGACAATTCTGCTAACATCAAAAGGCCTCTAG
GTTCCTTTGTTACTTCTTCTGCCGCCTGCTTCAAACCGCTAACAATACCTGGGCCCACCACACCGTGTGC
ATTCGTAATGTCTGCCCATTCTGCTATTCTGTATACACCCGCAGAGTACTGCAATTTGACTGTATTACCA
ATGTCAGCAAATTTTCTGTCTTCGAAGAGTAAAAAATTGTACTTGGCGGATAATGCCTTTAGCGGCTTAA
CTGTGCCCTCCATGGAAAAATCAGTCAAGATATCCACATGTGTTTTTAGTAAACAAATTTTGGGACCTAA
TGCTTCAACTAACTCCAGTAATTCCTTGGTGGTACGAACATCCAATGAAGCACACAAGTTTGTTTGCTTT
TCGTGCATGATATTAAATAGCTTGGCAGCAACAGGACTAGGATGAGTAGCAGCACGTTCCTTATATGTAG
CTTTCGACATGATTTATCTTCGTTTCCTGCAGGTTTTTGTTCTGTGCAGTTGGGTTAAGAATACTGGGCA
ATTTCATGTTTCTTCAACACTACATATGCGTATATATACCAATCTAAGTCTGTGCTCCTTCCTTCGTTCT
TCCTTCTGTTCGGAGATTACCGAATCAAAAAAATTTCAAGGAAACCGAAATCAAAAAAAAGAATAAAAAA
AAAATGATGAATTGAAAAGGTGGTATGGTGCACTCTCAGTACAATCTGCTCTGATGCCGCATAGTTAAGC
CAGCCCCGACACCCGCCAACACCCGCTGACGCGCCCTGACGGGCTTGTCTGCTCCCGGCATCCGCTTACA
GACAAGCTGTGACCGTCTCCGGGAGCTGCATGTGTCAGAGGTTTTCACCGTCATCACCGAAACGCGCGAG
ACGAAAGGGCCTCGTGATACGCCTATTTTTATAGGTTAATGTCATGATAATAATGGTTTCTTAGACGGAT
CGCTTGCCTGTAACTTACACGCGCCTCGTATCTTTTAATGATGGAATAATTTGGGAATTTACTCTGTGTT
TATTTATTTTTATGTTTTGTATTTGGATTTTAGAAAGTAAATAAAGAAGGTAGAAGAGTTACGGAATGAA
GAAAAAAAAATAAACAAAGGTTTAAAAAATTTCAACAAAAAGCGTACTTTACATATATATTTATTAGACA
AGAAAAGCAGATTAAATAGATATACATTCGATTAACGATAAGTAAAATGTAAAATCACAGGATTTTCGTG
TGTGGTCTTCTACACAGACAAGATGAAACAATTCGGCATTAATACCTGAGAGCAGGAAGAGCAAGATAAA
AGGTAGTATTTGTTGGCGATCCCCCTAGAGTCTTTTACATCTTCGGAAAACAAAAACTATTTTTTCTTTA
ATTTCTTTTTTTACTTTCTATTTTTAATTTATATATTTATATTAAAAAATTTAAATTATAATTATTTTTA
TAGCACGTGATGAAAAGGACCC
Features (pLannotate 1.2.2; 22 found; start..end, strand, type, name):
     26..130     +  promoter       AmpR promoter: bla
    131..991     +  CDS            AmpR: β-lactamase; bla; confers resistance to ampicillin, carbenicillin, and related antibiotics
   1162..1750    +  rep_origin     ori: high-copy-number ColE1/pMB1/pBR322/pUC origin of replication
   1979..2209    -  CDS            VP16_HHV11 (fragment): Experimental evidence at protein level: Swiss-Prot protein existence level 1. May play a role in the aggregation of tegument proteins around nucleocapsids during virus morphogenesis. From Human herpesvirus 1 (strain 17) (HHV-1) (Human herpes simplex virus 1).
   2183..3067    -  CDS            ESR1 (fragment): ESR1_HUMAN - Also known as ESR, NR3A1. Experimental evidence at protein level: Swiss-Prot protein existence level 1. [Isoform 3]: Involved in activation of NOS3 and endothelial nitric oxide production (PubMed:21937726). Isoforms lacking one or several functional domains are thought to modulate transcriptional activity by competitive ligand or DNA binding and/or heterodimerization with the full-length receptor (PubMed:10970861). Binds to ERE and inhibits isoform 1 (PubMed:10970861). From Homo sapiens (Human).
   3248..3337    -  CDS            EGR1 (fragment): EGR1_SERCA - Also known as ZENK From Serinus canaria (Island canary) (Fringilla canaria).
   3862..4073    +  promoter       GAL10 promoter (fragment): S. cerevisiae GAL10; inducible promoter, regulated by Gal4
   4145..4535    +  promoter       GAL1 promoter (fragment): S. cerevisiae GAL1; inducible promoter, regulated by Gal4
   4557..4581    +  misc_RNA       sTRSV HHRz (fragment): hammerhead ribozyme from the tobacco ringspot virus satellite RNA (Khvorova et al., 2003)
   4713..4780    +  misc_RNA       tracrRNA (fragment): trans-activating CRISPR RNA for the Streptococcus pyogenes CRISPR/Cas9 system
   4951..4970    +  promoter       LEU2 promoter (fragment): S. cerevisiae LEU2
   5226..5244    -  promoter       T7 promoter: promoter for bacteriophage T7 RNA polymerase
   5252..5340    +  CDS            lacZα (fragment): LacZα fragment of β-galactosidase; lacZ fragment
   5352..6708    -  gene           kanMX: yeast selectable marker conferring kanamycin resistance (Wach et al., 1994)
   6714..6780    +  CDS            lacZα (fragment): LacZα fragment of β-galactosidase; lacZ fragment
   6784..7212    +  rep_origin     f1 ori (sequence partly withheld): f1 bacteriophage origin of replication; arrow indicates direction of (+) strand synthesis
   7240..7291    -  misc_feature   bom (fragment): basis of mobility region from pBR322
   7370..8173    -  CDS            URA3: orotidine-5'-phosphate decarboxylase, required for uracil biosynthesis; S. cerevisiae URA3; yeast auxotrophic marker, counterselectable with 5-fluoroorotic acid (5-FOA)
   8174..8389    -  promoter       URA3 promoter: S. cerevisiae URA3
   8397..8446    -  misc_feature   bom (fragment): basis of mobility region from pBR322
   8548..8583    -  CDS            rop (fragment): Rop protein, which maintains plasmids at low copy number; rop
   8651..9154    -  misc_feature   CEN/ARS: S. cerevisiae CEN6 centromere fused to an autonomously replicating sequence
