[The description below was written by a language model from this plasmid's Addgene catalogue record and pLannotate feature annotations shown in this document.]
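Description:
pCRISPEY-Z3-Kan is a 9.2 kb empty-backbone yeast shuttle vector for retron-mediated (CRISPEY) CRISPR-Cas9 genome editing in Saccharomyces cerevisiae. It derives from pCRISPEY-GAL-Kan. In E. coli it is maintained at high copy through a ColE1/pUC-type origin and selected with ampicillin via β-lactamase; an f1 origin is also present. In yeast a CEN6/ARS element keeps it as a stable, low-copy centromeric plasmid, and the kanMX cassette provides G418 selection. The feature table also shows an intact URA3 gene with its promoter, presumably carried over from the pRS416-type ancestor, although the catalogue lists only the G418 marker.

According to the depositor, the GAL7 promoter that drove guide RNA and repair-template expression in the parent was replaced with the estradiol-inducible Z3 promoter, and the Z3EV transcription factor was added. Z3EV appears in the annotation as a reverse-strand fusion of an EGR1 (Zif268) zinc-finger fragment, the human estrogen receptor ligand-binding region and a VP16 activation domain. Adding β-estradiol activates this factor, which then binds its sites in the Z3 promoter. That promoter is annotated here as GAL10/GAL1 promoter fragments, consistent with a modified GAL1 scaffold, so induction no longer depends on galactose or carbon source. Downstream lie a hammerhead ribozyme fragment and an S. pyogenes tracrRNA/guide scaffold fragment, which support processing of the transcript. No retron element is annotated by name.

No insert is present: users clone their guide and homologous-recombination donor into the unique XhoI site. No Cas9 or retron reverse transcriptase gene is annotated, so these are presumably supplied separately, although the record does not say how.
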