Addgene plasmid #232102: pCRISPEY-Z3-Kan
Purpose: (Empty Backbone) Yeast CEN plasmid for estradiol-inducible expression of CRISPR guide RNA and repair template for homologous recombination, with Z3 promoter and Z3EV transcription factor.
Depositing lab: Jeffrey Lewis. Depositing organization: University of Arkansas. Publication: Improved vectors for retron-mediated CRISPR-Cas9 genome editing in Saccharomyces cerevisiae. Stuecker TN, Hood SE, Molina Pineda J, Lenaduwe S, Winter J, Sadhu MJ, Lewis JA. G3 (Bethesda). 2025 Aug 4:jkaf175. doi: 10.1093/g3journal/jkaf175. PubMed 40758833.
Backbone
  Vector backbone: pCRISPEY-GAL-Kan
  Vector type: Yeast Expression, CRISPR
  Selectable markers: Kanamycin (select with G418)
Growth in bacteria
  Bacterial resistance: Ampicillin, 100 μg/mL
  Growth temperature: 37°C
  Growth strain: DH5alpha
  Copy number: High Copy
Gene/Insert
  Gene/Insert name: None
Resource information
  A portion of this plasmid was derived from a plasmid made by: David Botstein, pRS416-yZ3EV-Z3pr (Addgene Plasmid #69099)
Terms and licenses: Academic/Nonprofit Terms; Industry Terms: Not Available to Industry
Depositor comments: The GAL7 promoter driving expression of gRNA and repair template in pCRISPEY-GAL-Kan was swapped with an estradiol-inducible Z3 promoter and the Z3EV transcription factor was inserterted. Clone gRNA and repair template into unique XhoI site. Please visit https://doi.org/10.1101/2024.08.06.606807 for bioRxiv preprint.
How to cite: pCRISPEY-Z3-Kan was a gift from Jeffrey Lewis (Addgene plasmid # 232102 ; http://n2t.net/addgene:232102 ; RRID:Addgene_232102)
